>Addgene plasmid #31403 | pCHNFI-C2 | depositor full sequence | sequence record 128149 | pCHNFI-C2 sequence 5109 bps
GAATTCGAGCTTGCATGCCTGCAGGTCGTTACATAACTTACGGTAAATGGCCCGCCTGGCTGACCGCCCA
ACGACCCCCGCCCATTGACGTCAATAATGACGTATGTTCCCATAGTAACGCCAATAGGGACTTTCCATTG
ACGTCAATGGGTGGAGTATTTACGGTAAACTGCCCACTTGGCAGTACATCAAGTGTATCATATGCCAAGT
ACGCCCCCTATTGACGTCAATGACGGTAAATGGCCCGCCTGGCATTATGCCCAGTACATGACCTTATGGG
ACTTTCCTACTTGGCAGTACATCTACGTATTAGTCATCGCTATTACCATGGTGATGCGGTTTTGGCAGTA
CATCAATGGGCGTGGATAGCGGTTTGACTCACGGGGATTTCCAAGTCTCCACCCCATTGACGTCAATGGG
AGTTTGTTTTGGCACCAAAATCAACGGGACTTTCCAAAATGTCGTAACAACTCCGCCCCATTGACGCAAA
TGGGCGGTAGGCGTGTACGGTGGGAGGTCTATATAAGCAGAGCTCGTTTAGTGAACCGTCAGATCGCCTG
GAGACGCCATCCACGCTGTTTTGACCTCCATAGAAGACACCGGGACCGATCCAGCCTCCGGACTCTAGAG
GATCCGGTACTCGAGGAACTGAAAAACCAGAAAGTTAACTGGTAAGTTTAGTCTTTTTGTCTTTTATTTC
AGGTCCCGGATCCGGTGGTGGTGCAAATCAAAGAACTGCTCCTCAGTGGATGTTGCCTTTACTTCTAGGC
CTGTACGGAAGTGTTACTTCTGCTCTAAAAGCTGCGGAATTGTACCCGCGGCCGCCAGCCATGTATCCTT
ACGATGTACCAGACTATGCTGGGCCTCACGGGCCGATGTATTCCTCCCCGCTCTGCCTGACCCAGGATGA
GTTCCACCCGTTCATCGAGGCGCTGCTGCCGCATGTGCGCGCCTTCGCCTACACCTGGTTCAACCTGCAG
GCGCGCAAGCGCAAGTACTTCAAGAAGCACGAGAAGCGCATGTCCAAGGACGAGGAGCGCGCGGTGAAGG
ATGAGCTGCTGGGTGAAAAGGCCGAAGTGAAGCAGAAGTGGGCGTCGCGGCTGCTGGCCAAGCTGCGCAA
GGACATCCGGCCCGAGTGCCGTGAAGACTTCGTACTGGCTGTGACTGGCAAGAAGGCGCCAGGCTGTGTG
CTGTCCAACCCGGACCAGAAGGGCAAGATGCGGCGCATCGACTGCCTGCGCCAGGCCGACAAAGTGTGGC
GTCTGGACCTGGTCATGGTCATCCTGTTCAAGGGCATCCCACTGGAGAGCACAGATGGTGAGCGGCTGGT
GAAGGCGGCTGCCTGTGCGCACCCGGTGCTGTGTGTGCAGCCGCACCATATTGGCGTGGCCGTCAAGGAG
CTGGACCTGTACCTGGCCTACTTTGTGCGGGAGCGCGATGCGGAGCAGAGCAGCAGCCCCCGGACAGGTG
TGGGCTCAGACCAGGAGGACAGCAAGCCCATAACGCTGGACACCACAGACTTCCAGGAGAGCTTTGTCAC
GTCAGGTGTGTTCAGTGTCACGGAGCTGATCCAAGTGTCTCGGACACCTGTGGTGACCGGAACCGGACCC
AACTTCTCACTGGGAGAGCTGCAGGGTCACCTGGCATATGACCTGAACCCGGCCAGCGCCGGCATGAGAA
GGACTCTACCCAGCACCTCCTCCAGTGGGAGCAAGCGGCACAAGTCGGGCTCGATGGAAGAGGACGTGGA
CACGAGCCCCGGCGGCGACTACTACACGTCGCCCAACTCACCCACGAGTAGCAGCCGCAACTGGACGGAA
GACATAGAAGGAGGCATCTCATCCCCGGTGAAGAAGACGGAGATGGACAAATCTCCATTCAACAGCCCGT
CCCCCCAGGACTCCCCCCGGCTCTCCAGCTTCACACAACACCACAGGCCGGTCATCGCGGTACACAGTGG
CATCGCGCGGAGCCCCCACCCGACCTCGGCCCTGCACTTCCCTGCCACGCCCATCCTGCCACAGACAGCC
TCCACCTACTTCCCCCATACGGCCATCCGGTACCCGCCACATCTCAACCCCCAGGACCCGCTCAAGGATC
TGGTGTCCCTGGCCTGTGACCCGGCCACCCAGCAGCCTGGACCGCCTGCTCTCCGCCCGACACGTCCCCT
GCAAACAGTCCCTTTGTGGGATTAGGAGGAGGGATCCTCTTGCGGGAGATCTATGCATAGCTAGCTAGGG
CCGCGGGGATCCAGACATGATAAGATACATTGATGAGTTTGGACAAACCACAACTAGAATGCAGTGAAAA
AAATGCTTTATTTGTGAAATTTGTGATGCTATTGCTTTATTTGTAACCATTATAAGCTGCAATAAACAAG
TTAACAACAACAATTGCATTCATTTTATGTTTCAGGTTCAGGGGGAGGTGTGGGAGGTTTTTTCGGATCC
TCTAGAGTCGACCTGCAGGCATGCAAGCTTGGCGTAATCATGGTCATAGCTGTTTCCTGTGTGAAATTGT
TATCCGCTCACAATTCCACACAACATACGAGCCGGAAGCATAAAGTGTAAAGCCTGGGGTGCCTAATGAG
TGAGCTAACTCACATTAATTGCGTTGCGCTCACTGCCCGCTTTCCAGTCGGGAAACCTGTCGTGCCAGCT
GCATTAATGAATCGGCCAACGCGCGGGGAGAGGCGGTTTGCGTATTGGGCGCTCTTCCGCTTCCTCGCTC
ACTGACTCGCTGCGCTCGGTCGTTCGGCTGCGGCGAGCGGTATCAGCTCACTCAAAGGCGGTAATACGGT
TATCCACAGAATCAGGGGATAACGCAGGAAAGAACATGTGAGCAAAAGGCCAGCAAAAGGCCAGGAACCG
TAAAAAGGCCGCGTTGCTGGCGTTTTTCCATAGGCTCCGCCCCCCTGACGAGCATCACAAAAATCGACGC
TCAAGTCAGAGGTGGCGAAACCCGACAGGACTATAAAGATACCAGGCGTTTCCCCCTGGAAGCTCCCTCG
TGCGCTCTCCTGTTCCGACCCTGCCGCTTACCGGATACCTGTCCGCCTTTCTCCCTTCGGGAAGCGTGGC
GCTTTCTCATAGCTCACGCTGTAGGTATCTCAGTTCGGTGTAGGTCGTTCGCTCCAAGCTGGGCTGTGTG
CACGAACCCCCCGTTCAGCCCGACCGCTGCGCCTTATCCGGTAACTATCGTCTTGAGTCCAACCCGGTAA
GACACGACTTATCGCCACTGGCAGCAGCCACTGGTAACAGGATTAGCAGAGCGAGGTATGTAGGCGGTGC
TACAGAGTTCTTGAAGTGGTGGCCTAACTACGGCTACACTAGAAGGACAGTATTTGGTATCTGCGCTCTG
CTGAAGCCAGTTACCTTCGGAAAAAGAGTTGGTAGCTCTTGATCCGGCAAACAAACCACCGCTGGTAGCG
GTGGTTTTTTTGTTTGCAAGCAGCAGATTACGCGCAGAAAAAAAGGATCTCAAGAAGATCCTTTGATCTT
TTCTACGGGGTCTGACGCTCAGTGGAACGAAAACTCACGTTAAGGGATTTTGGTCATGAGATTATCAAAA
AGGATCTTCACCTAGATCCTTTTAAATTAAAAATGAAGTTTTAAATCAATCTAAAGTATATATGAGTAAA
CTTGGTCTGACAGTTACCAATGCTTAATCAGTGAGGCACCTATCTCAGCGATCTGTCTATTTCGTTCATC
CATAGTTGCCTGACTCCCCGTCGTGTAGATAACTACGATACGGGAGGGCTTACCATCTGGCCCCAGTGCT
GCAATGATACCGCGAGACCCACGCTCACCGGCTCCAGATTTATCAGCAATAAACCAGCCAGCCGGAAGGG
CCGAGCGCAGAAGTGGTCCTGCAACTTTATCCGCCTCCATCCAGTCTATTAATTGTTGCCGGGAAGCTAG
AGTAAGTAGTTCGCCAGTTAATAGTTTGCGCAACGTTGTTGCCATTGCTACAGGCATCGTGGTGTCACGC
TCGTCGTTTGGTATGGCTTCATTCAGCTCCGGTTCCCAACGATCAAGGCGAGTTACATGATCCCCCATGT
TGTGCAAAAAAGCGGTTAGCTCCTTCGGTCCTCCGATCGTTGTCAGAAGTAAGTTGGCCGCAGTGTTATC
ACTCATGGTTATGGCAGCACTGCATAATTCTCTTACTGTCATGCCATCCGTAAGATGCTTTTCTGTGACT
GGTGAGTACTCAACCAAGTCATTCTGAGAATAGTGTATGCGGCGACCGAGTTGCTCTTGCCCGGCGTCAA
TACGGGATAATACCGCGCCACATAGCAGAACTTTAAAAGTGCTCATCATTGGAAAACGTTCTTCGGGGCG
AAAACTCTCAAGGATCTTACCGCTGTTGAGATCCAGTTCGATGTAACCCACTCGTGCACCCAACTGATCT
TCAGCATCTTTTACTTTCACCAGCGTTTCTGGGTGAGCAAAAACAGGAAGGCAAAATGCCGCAAAAAAGG
GAATAAGGGCGACACGGAAATGTTGAATACTCATACTCTTCCTTTTTCAATATTATTGAAGCATTTATCA
GGGTTATTGTCTCATGAGCGGATACATATTTGAATGTATTTAGAAAAATAAACAAATAGGGGTTCCGCGC
ACATTTCCCCGAAAAGTGCCACCTGACGTCTAAGAAACCATTATTATCATGACATTAACCTATAAAAATA
GGCGTATCACGAGGCCCTTTCGTCTCGCGCGTTTCGGTGATGACGGTGAAAACCTCTGACACATGCAGCT
CCCGGAGACGGTCACAGCTTGTCTGTAAGCGGATGCCGGGAGCAGACAAGCCCGTCAGGGCGCGTCAGCG
GGTGTTGGCGGGTGTCGGGGCTGGCTTAACTATGCGGCATCAGAGCAGATTGTACTGAGAGTGCACCATA
TGCGGTGTGAAATACCGCACAGATGCGTAAGGAGAAAATACCGCATCAGGCGCCATTCGCCATTCAGGCT
GCGCAACTGTTGGGAAGGGCGATCGGTGCGGGCCTCTTCGCTATTACGCCAGCTGGCGAAAGGGGGATGT
GCTGCAAGGCGATTAAGTTGGGTAACGCCAGGGTTTTCCCAGTCACGACGTTGTAAAACGACGGCCAGT
Features (pLannotate 1.2.2; 17 found; start..end, strand, type, name):
      8..28      -  misc_feature   MCS (fragment): pUC18/19 multiple cloning site
     27..330     +  enhancer       CMV enhancer: human cytomegalovirus immediate early enhancer
    331..534     +  promoter       CMV promoter: human cytomegalovirus (CMV) immediate early promoter
    672..768     +  intron         SV40 intron: modified SV40 intron with splice donor and acceptor sites
    876..2192    +  CDS            Nfic: NFIC_MOUSE - Experimental evidence at protein level: Swiss-Prot protein existence level 1. Recognizes and binds the palindromic sequence 5'- TTGGCNNNNNGCCAA-3' present in viral and cellular promoters and in the origin of replication of adenovirus type 2. These proteins are individually capable of activating transcription and replication. From Mus musculus (Mouse).
   2248..2382    -  polyA_signal   SV40 poly(A) signal: SV40 polyadenylation signal
   2445..2480    +  misc_feature   MCS (fragment): pUC18/19 multiple cloning site
   2517..2533    -  protein_bind   lac operator: The lac repressor binds to the lac operator to inhibit transcription in E. coli. This inhibition can be relieved by adding lactose or isopropyl-β-D-thiogalactopyranoside (IPTG). lac repressor encoded by lacI
   2541..2571    -  promoter       lac promoter: promoter for the E. coli lac operon
   2586..2607    -  protein_bind   CAP binding site: CAP binding activates transcription in the presence of cAMP. E. coli catabolite activator protein
   2620..2712    -  CDS            lacI (fragment): lac repressor; lacI; The lac repressor binds to the lac operator to inhibit transcription in E. coli. This inhibition can be relieved by adding lactose or isopropyl-β-D-thiogalactopyranoside (IPTG).
   2895..3483    -  rep_origin     ori: high-copy-number ColE1/pMB1/pBR322/pUC origin of replication
   3654..4514    -  CDS            AmpR: β-lactamase; bla; confers resistance to ampicillin, carbenicillin, and related antibiotics
   4515..4619    -  promoter       AmpR promoter: bla
   4714..4749    +  CDS            rop (fragment): Rop protein, which maintains plasmids at low copy number; rop
   4851..4950    +  misc_feature   bom (fragment): basis of mobility region from pBR322
   4956..4       -  CDS            lacZα (fragment) (across the origin): LacZα fragment of β-galactosidase; lacZ fragment
