[The description below was written by a language model from this plasmid's Addgene catalogue record and pLannotate feature annotations shown in this document.]
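Description:
pCHNFI-C2 is a mammalian expression plasmid built on the pCMVbeta backbone, carrying the mouse Nuclear Factor I-C isoform 2 coding sequence (NFIC2, also called CTF2). It is maintained in E. coli through a high-copy ColE1/pUC-type origin and selected with ampicillin via the β-lactamase gene and its native promoter. The rest of the bacterial portion consists of pUC-derived remnants: fragments of the multiple cloning site, the lac promoter, operator and CAP site, and short pieces of lacI, lacZα, rop and the pBR322 bom region. None of these appear to have a role in the construct's intended use.

The expression cassette is driven by the human cytomegalovirus immediate-early enhancer and promoter, followed by a modified SV40 intron with splice donor and acceptor sites, which generally improves processing and expression of the transcript. The Nfic open reading frame lies downstream, and an SV40 polyadenylation signal follows it. The catalogue gives an insert of about 1.6 kb, while the annotated Nfic match spans roughly 1.3 kb, so the insert presumably includes flanking sequence. The tag field is recorded as "NA" at the N terminus and no epitope tag was annotated, so the record does not clearly establish whether one is present. The total of the listed backbone and insert sizes is also somewhat larger than the 5,109 bp depositor sequence.

NFI-C is a sequence-specific DNA-binding protein that recognises a palindromic TTGGC-type site in viral and cellular promoters and can activate transcription and adenovirus replication. According to the associated publication title, the plasmid belongs to work comparing how different NFI isoforms activate simple versus complex NFI-responsive promoters. This suggests use in transient transfection of mammalian cells to supply this isoform.
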