Addgene plasmid #31403: pCHNFI-C2
Depositing lab: Richard Gronostajski. Depositing organization: University at Buffalo (SUNY Buffalo). Publication: Nuclear factor I (NFI) isoforms differentially activate simple versus complex NFI-responsive promoters. Chaudhry AZ, Vitullo AD, Gronostajski RM. J Biol Chem. 1998 Jul 17. 273(29):18538-46. 10.1074/jbc.273.29.18538 PubMed 9660824.
Backbone
  Vector backbone: pCMVbeta
  Backbone manufacturer: MacGregor and Caskey
  Backbone size w/o insert (bp): 3771
  Vector type: Mammalian Expression
Growth in bacteria
  Bacterial resistance: Ampicillin, 100 μg/mL
  Growth temperature: 37°C
  Growth strain: DH5alpha
  Growth instructions: DH5alpha
  Copy number: High Copy
Gene/Insert
  Gene/Insert name: Nuclear Factor IC isoform 2 (alt names: NFIC2; CTF2)
  Species: M. musculus (mouse)
  Insert size (bp): 1632
  GenBank ID: NM_026756
  Entrez Gene: Ctf2 (a.k.a. Gm494, NP)
  Tag / fusion protein: NA (N terminal on insert)
  Cloning method: Restriction Enzyme
  Sequencing primers: 5′ NA
Terms and licenses: Academic/Nonprofit Terms; Industry Terms: Not Available to Industry
How to cite: pCHNFI-C2 was a gift from Richard Gronostajski (Addgene plasmid # 31403 ; http://n2t.net/addgene:31403 ; RRID:Addgene_31403)
