>Addgene plasmid #31403 | pCHNFI-C2 | addgene partial sequence | sequence record 37207 | CMV-F 5'-CGCAAATGGGCGGTAGGCGTG-3'
ACCGTCAGATCGCCTGGAGACGCCATCCACGCTGTTTTGACCTCCATAGAAGACACCGGGACCGATCCAG
CCTCCGGACTCTAGAGGATCCGGTACTCGAGGAACTGAAAAACCAGAAAGTTAACTGGTAAGTTTAGTCT
TTTTGTCTTTTATTTCAGGTCCCGGATCCGGTGGTGGTGCAAATCAAAGAACTGCTCCTCAGTGGATGTT
GCCTTTACTTCTAGGCCTGTACGGAAGTGTTACTTCTGCTCTAAAAGCTGCGGAATTGTACCCGCGGCCG
CCAGCCATGTATCCTTACGATGTACCAGACTATGCTGGGCCTCACGGGCCGATGTATTCCTCCCCGCTCT
GCCTGACCCAGGATGAGTTCCACCCGTTCATCGAGGCGCTGCTGCCGCATGTGCGCGCCTTCGCCTACAC
CTGGTTCAACCTGCAGGCGCGCAAGCGCAAGTACTTCAAGAAGCACGAGAAGCGCATGTCCAAGGACGAG
GAGCGCGCGGTGAAGGATGAGCTGCTGGGTGAAAAGGCCGAAGTGAAGCAGAAGTGGGCGTCGCGGCTGC
TGGCCAAGCTGCGCAAGGACATCCGGCCCGAGTGCCGTGAAGACTTCGTACTGGCTGTGACTGGCAAGAA
GGCGCCAGGCTGTGTGCTGTCCAACCCGGACCAGAAGGGCAAGATGCGGCGCATCGACTGCCTGCGCCAG
GCCGACAAAGTGTGGCGTCTGGACCTGGTCATGGTCATCCTGTTCAAGGGCATCCCACTGGAGAGCACAG
ATGGTGAGCGGCTGGTGAA
