>Addgene plasmid #31403 | pCHNFI-C2 | addgene partial sequence | sequence record 128151 | EBV-rev 5'-GTGGTTTGTCCAAACTCATC-3'
CCTAGCTAGCTATGCATAGATCTCCCGCAAGAGGATCCCTCCTCCTAATCCCACAAAGGGACTGTTTGCA
GGGGACGTGTCGGGCGGAGAGCAGGCGGTCCAGGCTGCTGGGTGGCCGGGTCACAGGCCAGGGACACCAG
ATCCTTGAGCGGGTCCTGGGGGTTGAGATGTGGCGGGTACCGGATGGCCGTATGGGGGAAGTAGGTGGAG
GCTGTCTGTGGCAGGATGGGCGTGGCAGGGAAGTGCAGGGCCGAGGTCGGGTGGGGGCTCCGCGCGATGC
CACTGTGTACCGCGATGACCGGCCTGTGGTGTTGTGTGAAGCTGGAGAGCCGGGGGGAGTCCTGGGGGGA
CGGGCTGTTGAATGGAGATTTGTCCATCTCCGTCTTCTTCACCGGGGATGAGATGCCTCCTTCTATGTCT
TCCGTCCAGTTGCGGCTGCTACTCGTGGGTGAGTTGGGCGACGTGTAGTAGTCGCCGCCGGGGCTCGTGT
CCACGTCCTCTTCCATCGAGCCCGACTTGTGCCGCTTGCTCCCACTGGAGGAGGTGCTGGGTAGAGTCCT
TCTCATGCCGGCGCTGGCCGGGTTCAGGTCATATGCCAGGTGACCCTGCAGCTCTCCCAGTGAGAAGTTG
GGTCCGGTTCCGGTCACCACAGGTGTCCGAGACACTTGGATCAGCTCCGTGACACTGAACACACCTGACG
TGACAAAGCTCTCCTGGAAGTCTGTGGTGTCCAGCGTTATGGGCTTGCTGTCCTCCTGGTCTGAGCCCAC
ACCTGTCCGGGGGCTGCTGCTCTGCTCCGCATCGCGCTCCCGCACAAAGTAGGCCAGGTACAGGTCCAGC
TCCTT
